Addgene plasmid #135183: TPC2-mCherry
Purpose: Expresses TPC2 with C-terminus mCherry tag in mammalian cells
Depositing lab: Antony Galione. Depositing organization: University of Oxford. Publication: Expression of Ca(2)(+)-permeable two-pore channels rescues NAADP signalling in TPC-deficient cells. Ruas M, Davis LC, Chen CC, Morgan AJ, Chuang KT, Walseth TF, Grimm C, Garnham C, Powell T, Platt N, Platt FM, Biel M, Wahl-Schott C, Parrington J, Galione A. EMBO J. 2015 Jul 2;34(13):1743-58. doi: 10.15252/embj.201490009. Epub 2015 Apr 14. PubMed 25872774.
Backbone
  Vector backbone: pLVXpuro
  Backbone size w/o insert (bp): 8080
  Total vector size (bp): 10990
  Vector type: Mammalian Expression, Lentiviral
  Selectable markers: Puromycin
Growth in bacteria
  Bacterial resistance: Ampicillin, 100 μg/mL
  Growth temperature: 37°C
  Growth strain: NEB Stable
  Copy number: High Copy
Gene/Insert
  Gene/Insert name: TPC2 (alt names: Two-pore channel 2; Tpcn2)
  Species: M. musculus (mouse)
  Insert size (bp): 2193
  GenBank ID: BC141195
  Entrez Gene: Tpcn2 (a.k.a. D830047E22Rik, Gm35086)
  Tag / fusion protein: mCherry (C terminal on insert)
  Cloning method: Ligation Independent Cloning
  Sequencing primers: 5′ CAACGGGACTTTCCAAAATG; 3′ CCAGAGGCCACTTGTGTAGC
Resource information
  A portion of this plasmid was derived from a plasmid made by: IMAGE clone: 9055807 ImaGenes collection: IRCKp5014F1215Q Unknown
Terms and licenses: Academic/Nonprofit Terms; Industry Terms: Not Available to Industry
Depositor comments: IMAGE clone: 9055807 ImaGenes collection: IRCKp5014F1215Q GeneBank: BC141195
How to cite: TPC2-mCherry was a gift from Antony Galione (Addgene plasmid # 135183 ; http://n2t.net/addgene:135183 ; RRID:Addgene_135183)
