[The description below was written by a language model from this plasmid's Addgene catalogue record and pLannotate feature annotations shown in this document.]
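Description:
TPC2-mCherry is an HIV-1-based lentiviral transfer plasmid built on the pLVXpuro backbone for expressing mouse two-pore channel 2 (Tpcn2) fused at its C terminus to the red fluorescent protein mCherry in mammalian cells. In bacteria it is maintained through a high-copy ColE1/pUC-type origin and selected with ampicillin via the β-lactamase gene. The catalogue lists a total size of about 11 kb, which agrees closely with the 10,943-nt sequenced record that was annotated.

The viral portion is bounded by two HIV-1 LTR elements, with adjacent sequence annotated as nef fragments. It also contains the Ψ packaging signal running into a gag fragment, the Rev response element for Rev-dependent nuclear export of the genomic RNA, and the cPPT/CTS element, which aids nuclear import of the reverse-transcribed genome. Together these allow the RNA to be packaged into particles when the viral proteins are supplied in trans, and then integrated into target cells.

Within this frame, the CMV enhancer and immediate-early promoter drive the 2,193-bp Tpcn2 open reading frame, which was derived from an IMAGE cDNA clone and inserted by ligation-independent cloning. The mCherry coding sequence follows directly after it. A separate mouse PGK promoter expresses puromycin N-acetyltransferase for selecting transduced or transfected cells, and a downstream WPRE enhances transcript expression.

TPC2 is annotated as an NAADP receptor and Ca2+-permeable channel of the lysosomal membrane. The construct therefore allows transient or stable expression of a fluorescently trackable channel, and the associated publication concerns rescue of NAADP signalling in TPC-deficient cells.
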