Features (pLannotate 1.2.2; 25 found; start..end, strand, type, name):
     57..157     +  CDS            Rev (fragment): human immunodeficiency virus 1 (HIV-1) Rev protein; rev; enhances nuclear export of unspliced and incompletely spliced viral mRNAs
    172..287     +  misc_feature   cPPT/CTS: central polypurine tract and central termination sequence of HIV-1 (lacking the first T)
    345..648     +  enhancer       CMV enhancer: human cytomegalovirus immediate early enhancer
    649..852     +  promoter       CMV promoter: human cytomegalovirus (CMV) immediate early promoter
    937..980     +  misc_feature   MCS (fragment): multiple cloning site
    984..3176    +  CDS            Tpcn2: TPC2_MOUSE - Also known as Tpc2. Experimental evidence at protein level: Swiss-Prot protein existence level 1. Nicotinic acid adenine dinucleotide phosphate (NAADP) receptor that may function as one of the major voltage-gated Ca(2+) channels (VDCC) across the lysosomal membrane. Involved in smooth muscle contraction. From Mus musculus (Mouse).
   3185..3893    +  CDS            mCherry (fragment): monomeric derivative of DsRed fluorescent protein (Shaner et al., 2004) mammalian codon-optimized
   3922..4421    +  promoter       PGK promoter: mouse phosphoglycerate kinase 1 promoter
   4442..5041    +  CDS            PuroR: puromycin N-acetyltransferase; pac from Streptomyces alboniger; confers resistance to puromycin
   5055..5643    +  misc_feature   WPRE: woodchuck hepatitis virus posttranscriptional regulatory element
   5660..6178    +  CDS            nef (fragment): NEF_HV1BR - Experimental evidence at protein level: Swiss-Prot protein existence level 1. Extracellular Nef protein targets CD4(+) T-lymphocytes for apoptosis by interacting with CXCR4 surface receptors (PubMed:14990729). From Human immunodeficiency virus type 1 group M subtype B (isolate BRU/LAI) (HIV-1).
   6226..6483    +  LTR            5' LTR (truncated): truncated 5' long terminal repeat (LTR) from HIV-1
   6634..6656    -  protein_bind   lac operator (fragment): The lac repressor binds to the lac operator to inhibit transcription in E. coli. This inhibition can be relieved by adding lactose or isopropyl-β-D-thiogalactopyranoside (IPTG). lac repressor encoded by lacI
   6660..6690    -  promoter       lac promoter: promoter for the E. coli lac operon
   6705..6726    -  protein_bind   CAP binding site: CAP binding activates transcription in the presence of cAMP. E. coli catabolite activator protein
   6739..6831    -  CDS            lacI (fragment): lac repressor; lacI; The lac repressor binds to the lac operator to inhibit transcription in E. coli. This inhibition can be relieved by adding lactose or isopropyl-β-D-thiogalactopyranoside (IPTG).
   7014..7602    -  rep_origin     ori: high-copy-number ColE1/pMB1/pBR322/pUC origin of replication
   7773..8633    -  CDS            AmpR: β-lactamase; bla; confers resistance to ampicillin, carbenicillin, and related antibiotics
   8634..8738    -  promoter       AmpR promoter: bla
   8786..8920    +  polyA_signal   SV40 poly(A) signal: SV40 polyadenylation signal
   9087..9416    +  CDS            nef (fragment): NEF_HV1BR - Experimental evidence at protein level: Swiss-Prot protein existence level 1. Extracellular Nef protein targets CD4(+) T-lymphocytes for apoptosis by interacting with CXCR4 surface receptors (PubMed:14990729). From Human immunodeficiency virus type 1 group M subtype B (isolate BRU/LAI) (HIV-1).
   9464..9721    +  LTR            5' LTR (truncated): truncated 5' long terminal repeat (LTR) from HIV-1
   9768..9893    +  misc_feature   HIV-1 Ψ: packaging signal of human immunodeficiency virus type 1
   9877..10215   +  CDS            HIV-1 gag (fragment): gag protein from human immunodeficiency virus 1; gag
  10390..10623   +  misc_feature   RRE: The Rev response element (RRE) of HIV-1 allows for Rev-dependent mRNA export from the nucleus to the cytoplasm.
>Addgene plasmid #135183 | TPC2-mCherry | addgene full sequence | sequence record 269004 | Addgene NGS Result
CTGTACTTTCTATAGTGAATAGAGTTAGGCAGGGATATTCACCATTATCGTTTCAGACCCACCTCCCAAC
CCCGAGGGGACCCGACAGGCCCGAAGGAATAGAAGAAGAAGGTGGAGAGAGAGACAGAGACAGATCCATT
CGATTAGTGAACGGATCTCGACGGTATCGCCTTTAAAAGAAAAGGGGGGATTGGGGGGTACAGTGCAGGG
GAAAGAATAGTAGACATAATAGCAACAGACATACAAACTAAAGAATTACAAAAACAAATTACAAAAATTC
AAAATTTTCGGGTTTATTACAGGGACAGCAGAGATCCAGTTTATCGATAAGCTTGGGAGTTCCGCGTTAC
ATAACTTACGGTAAATGGCCCGCCTGGCTGACCGCCCAACGACCCCCGCCCATTGACGTCAATAATGACG
TATGTTCCCATAGTAACGCCAATAGGGACTTTCCATTGACGTCAATGGGTGGAGTATTTACGGTAAACTG
CCCACTTGGCAGTACATCAAGTGTATCATATGCCAAGTACGCCCCCTATTGACGTCAATGACGGTAAATG
GCCCGCCTGGCATTATGCCCAGTACATGACCTTATGGGACTTTCCTACTTGGCAGTACATCTACGTATTA
GTCATCGCTATTACCATGGTGATGCGGTTTTGGCAGTACATCAATGGGCGTGGATAGCGGTTTGACTCAC
GGGGATTTCCAAGTCTCCACCCCATTGACGTCAATGGGAGTTTGTTTTGGCACCAAAATCAACGGGACTT
TCCAAAATGTCGTAACAACTCCGCCCCATTGACGCAAATGGGCGGTAGGCGTGTACGGTGGGAGGTCTAT
ATAAGCAGAGCTCGTTTAGTGAACCGTCAGATCGCCTGGAGACGCCATCCACGCTGTTTTGACCTCCATA
GAAGACACCGACTCTACTAGAGGATCGCTAGCGCTACCGGACTCAGATCTCGAGCTCAAGCTTCGAATTC
ACCATGGCGGCAGAAGAGCAGCCCCTTCTGGGCCGGGGCCGAGGCAGTGGCCAGGTCCACTCCGGTGCTG
CAGCCGATCAGGAGCTCTGCATAGACCAGGCTGTGGTCTTCATTGAAGACGCCATAAAGTACCGCTCCAT
CTACCACCGCATGGATGCTGGTTCATTGTGGCTTTACCGCTGGTATTACTCGAACGTCTGCCAACGTGTG
CTGGGCTTCATCATTTTCCTGATCCTGATCTTGGCTTTTGTGGAGGTCCCATCTTCCTTCACAAAGACTG
CAGATGTGCGCTACCGTTCCCAGCCCTGGCAGCCGCCCTGTGGCCTGACCGAGACGATCGAGGCGTTCTG
CTTGCTTGCCTTCCTGGTTGACCTCTCTGTGAAGGGCTACTTGGTTGGGCAGGCCCAGTTGCAGCAGAAC
CTGTGGCTGCTGGCCTACTTTATGGTGCTGGTTGTGTCTGTGGTGGACTGGATCGTTTCGCTGAGCCTTG
CTTGTGAGGAGCCCCTGCGGATGCGCCGGCTGCTCCGCCCCTTCTTCCTGCTGCAGAATTCCTCCATGAT
GAAGAAGACCCTGAAGTGTATACGGTGGTCGCTACCAGAAATGGCCAGTGTCGGGCTGCTGCTGGCCATC
CACCTGTGTCTCTTCACCATCATTGGGATGCTGCTGTTCACCATTGGTGAGAAGGATGAAGCACAGGACC
AGGAGAGGCTGGCCTACTTCCGGAACCTTCCAGAAGCACTGACCTCACTCCTAGTGCTGCTGACGACTTC
CAACAACCCTGATGTGATGATCCCTGCGTATACTCAGAACCGGGCCTTTGCTCTCTTCTTCATAGTCTTC
ACCTTGATAGGAAGCTTGTTTCTGATGAACCTGCTGACAGCCATCATCTATAATCAGTTCCGTGGCTACC
TAATGAAATCTCTACAGACCTCACTGTTCCGGCGGCGACTGGGGGCCCGTGCAGCCTACGAAGTCCTCGC
CTCCAGGGCCGGGCCAGCTGGAACCACCCCTGAGTTAGTTGGGGTGAATCCTGAGACCTTCCTGCCAGTG
CTTCAGAAAACGCAGCTGAACAAAACCCACAAACAAGCCATTATGCAGAAGGTGCAGTCCTATGAAGGCC
GCCCAATGCTGGCTGATGAGTTCCAGAAACTCTTCGATGAGGTTGACAAAGGTGTGGCCAAAGAGCGCCC
GCTGAAGCCCCAATACCAGTCTCCATTTCTGCAGACTGCCCAGTTCATCTTTAGCCACCACTACTTCGAC
TACCTGGGGAACCTCGTCGCTCTGGGAAACCTCTTGTCTATTTGTGTGTTCCTGGTGCTGGACTCAGACC
TGCTGCCTGGGGAACGTGATGACTTTGTCCTGGGGATTCTTGACTACATCTTCATCTTGTACTACCTGCT
GGAGCTGCTGTTTAAGGTGTTCGCGCTGGGCCTGCCAGGCTACCTGTCCTACCATAGCAATGTGTTTGAT
GGCCTCCTCACCATCATCCTGCTGGTTTCGGAGATTTGCACCCTGGCTGTATACCGATTGCCGCACTCAG
GATGGAAGCCAGAGCAGTATGGCCCACTGTCGCTCTGGGACATGACACGACTGATGAACACACTGATTGT
GTTTCGCTTCCTGCGCATCATCCCCAACATAAAGCCAATGGCTGAGGTAGCCAACACCATCCTGGGCCTA
ATCCCTAACTTGAGGGCATTTGGTGGGATCCTGGTGGTGGCATACTATGTGTTTGCCATGATCGGGATCA
ACCTGTTCCGAGGTGTCATCGTGCCTCCTGGAAACAGCAGCCTGGTTCCCGACAACAACTCAGCTGTATG
TGGAAGCTTTGAGCAGCTAGGTTACTGGCCCAACAACTTTGACGACTTTGCTGCTGCTTTGATCACACTG
TGGAACGTGATGGTGGTGAACAATTGGCAGGTGATCCTGGAAGCCTATAAGCGCTACGCAGGCCCGTGGT
CAATGGTGTATTTTGTGCTATGGTGGCTGGTGTCCTCTGTTATCTGGATCAACCTGTTTCTGGCTCTTCT
TCTGGAGAACTTTCTCCACAGATGGGACCCTCAAGGTCATAAGCAGCTCCTTGTTGGGACCAAGCAGATG
TCTGTGGAGCTCATGTTCAGGGATATCCTAGAAGAGCCCAAGGAGGAGGAACTGATGGAGAAGCTACACA
AACACCCACACTTGCATCTGTGCAGGGCGGCCGCGGTGAGCAAGGGCGAGGAGGATAACTTAGCCATCAT
CAAGGAGTTCATGCGCTTCAAGGTGCACATGGAGGGCTCCGTGAACGGCCACGAGTTCGAGATCGAGGGC
GAGGGCGAGGGCCGCCCCTACGAGGGCACCCAGACCGCCAAGCTGAAGGTGACCAAGGGTGGCCCCCTGC
CCTTCGCCTGGGACATCCTGTCCCCTCAGTTCATGTACGGCTCCAAGGCCTACGTGAAGCACCCCGCCGA
CATCCCCGACTACTTGAAGCTGTCCTTCCCCGAGGGCTTCAAGTGGGAGCGCGTGATGAACTTCGAGGAC
GGCGGCGTGGTGACCGTGACCCAGGACTCCTCCCTGCAGGACGGCGAGTTCATCTACAAGGTGAAGCTGC
GCGGCACCAACTTCCCCTCCGACGGCCCCGTAATGCAGAAGAAGACCATGGGCTGGGAGGCCTCCTCCGA
GCGGATGTACCCCGAGGACGGCGCCCTGAAGGGCGAGATCAAGCAGAGGCTGAAGCTGAAGGACGGCGGC
CACTACGACGCTGAGGTCAAGACCACCTACAAGGCCAAGAAGCCCGTGCAGCTGCCCGGCGCCTACAACG
TCAACATCAAGTTGGACATCACCTCCCACAACGAGGACTACACCATCGTGGAACAGTACGAACGCGCCGA
GGGCCGCCACTCCACCGGCGGCATGGACGAGCTGTACAAGTAGGGATCCCGCGACTCTAGATAATTCTAC
CGGGTAGGGGAGGCGCTTTTCCCAAGGCAGTCTGGAGCATGCGCTTTAGCAGCCCCGCTGGGCACTTGGC
GCTACACAAGTGGCCTCTGGCCTCGCACACATTCCACATCCACCGGTAGGCGCCAACCGGCTCCGTTCTT
TGGTGGCCCCTTCGCGCCACCTTCTACTCCTCCCCTAGTCAGGAAGTTCCCCCCCGCCCCGCAGCTCGCG
TCGTGCAGGACGTGACAAATGGAAGTAGCACGTCTCACTAGTCTCGTGCAGATGGACAGCACCGCTGAGC
AATGGAAGCGGGTAGGCCTTTGGGGCAGCGGCCAATAGCAGCTTTGCTCCTTCGCTTTCTGGGCTCAGAG
GCTGGGAAGGGGTGGGTCCGGGGGCGGGCTCAGGGGCGGGCTCAGGGGCGGGGCGGGCGCCCGAAGGTCC
TCCGGAGGCCCGGCATTCTGCACGCTTCAAAAGCGCACGTCTGCCGCGCTGTTCTCCTCTTCCTCATCTC
CGGGCCTTTCGACCTGCAGCCCAAGCTTACCATGACCGAGTACAAGCCCACGGTGCGCCTCGCCACCCGC
GACGACGTCCCCAGGGCCGTACGCACCCTCGCCGCCGCGTTCGCCGACTACCCCGCCACGCGCCACACCG
TCGATCCGGACCGCCACATCGAGCGGGTCACCGAGCTGCAAGAACTCTTCCTCACGCGCGTCGGGCTCGA
CATCGGCAAGGTGTGGGTCGCGGACGACGGCGCCGCGGTGGCGGTCTGGACCACGCCGGAGAGCGTCGAA
GCGGGGGCGGTGTTCGCCGAGATCGGCCCGCGCATGGCCGAGTTGAGCGGTTCCCGGCTGGCCGCGCAGC
AACAGATGGAAGGCCTCCTGGCGCCGCACCGGCCCAAGGAGCCCGCGTGGTTCCTGGCCACCGTCGGCGT
CTCGCCCGACCACCAGGGCAAGGGTCTGGGCAGCGCCGTCGTGCTCCCCGGAGTGGAGGCGGCCGAGCGC
GCCGGGGTGCCCGCCTTCCTGGAGACCTCCGCGCCCCGCAACCTCCCCTTCTACGAGCGGCTCGGCTTCA
CCGTCACCGCCGACGTCGAGGTGCCCGAAGGACCGCGCACCTGGTGCATGACCCGCAAGCCCGGTGCCTG
ACCGCGTCTGGAACAATCAACCTCTGGATTACAAAATTTGTGAAAGATTGACTGGTATTCTTAACTATGT
TGCTCCTTTTACGCTATGTGGATACGCTGCTTTAATGCCTTTGTATCATGCTATTGCTTCCCGTATGGCT
TTCATTTTCTCCTCCTTGTATAAATCCTGGTTGCTGTCTCTTTATGAGGAGTTGTGGCCCGTTGTCAGGC
AACGTGGCGTGGTGTGCACTGTGTTTGCTGACGCAACCCCCACTGGTTGGGGCATTGCCACCACCTGTCA
GCTCCTTTCCGGGACTTTCGCTTTCCCCCTCCCTATTGCCACGGCGGAACTCATCGCCGCCTGCCTTGCC
CGCTGCTGGACAGGGGCTCGGCTGTTGGGCACTGACAATTCCGTGGTGTTGTCGGGGAAGCTGACGTCCT
TTCCATGGCTGCTCGCCTGTGTTGCCACCTGGATTCTGCGCGGGACGTCCTTCTGCTACGTCCCTTCGGC
CCTCAATCCAGCGGACCTTCCTTCCCGCGGCCTGCTGCCGGCTCTGCGGCCTCTTCCGCGTCTTCGCCTT
CGCCCTCAGACGAGTCGGATCTCCCTTTGGGCCGCCTCCCCGCCTGGAATTAATTCTGCAGTCGAGACCT
AGAAAAACATGGAGCAATCACAAGTAGCAATACAGCAGCTACCAATGCTGATTGTGCCTGGCTAGAAGCA
CAAGAGGAGGAGGAGGTGGGTTTTCCAGTCACACCTCAGGTACCTTTAAGACCAATGACTTACAAGGCAG
CTGTAGATCTTAGCCACTTTTTAAAAGAAAAGAGGGGACTGGAAGGGCTAATTCACTCCCAACGAAGACA
AGATATCCTTGATCTGTGGATCTACCACACACAAGGCTACTTCCCTGATTAGCAGAACTACACACCAGGG
CCAGGGGTCAGATATCCACTGACCTTTGGATGGTGCTACAAGCTAGTACCAGTTGAGCCAGATAAGGTAG
AAGAGGCCAATAAAGGAGAGAACACCAGCTTGTTACACCCTGTGAGCCTGCATGGGATGGATGACCCGGA
GAGAGAAGTGTTAGAGTGGAGGTTTGACAGCCGCCTAGCATTTCATCACGTGGCCCGAGAGCTGCATCCG
GAGTACTTCAAGAACTGCTGATATCGAGCTTGCTACAAGGGACTTTCCGCTGGGGACTTTCCAGGGAGGC
GTGGCCTGGGCGGGACTGGGGAGTGGCGAGCCCTCAGATCCTGCATATAAGCAGCTGCTTTTTGCCTGTA
CTGGGTCTCTCTGGTTAGACCAGATCTGAGCCTGGGAGCTCTCTGGCTAACTAGGGAACCCACTGCTTAA
GCCTCAATAAAGCTTGCCTTGAGTGCTTCAAGTAGTGTGTGCCCGTCTGTTGTGTGACTCTGGTAACTAG
AGATCCCTCAGACCCTTTTAGTCAGTGTGGAAAATCTCTAGCAGTAGTAGTTCATGTCATCTTATTATTC
AGTATTTATAACTTGCAAAGAAATGAATATCAGAGAGTGAGAGGCCTTGACATTGCTAGCGTTTTACCGT
CGACCTCTAGCTAGAGCTTGGCGTAATCATGGTCATAGCTGTTTCCTGTGTGAAATTGTTATCCGCTCAC
AATTCCACACAACATACGAGCCGGAAGCATAAAGTGTAAAGCCTGGGGTGCCTAATGAGTGAGCTAACTC
ACATTAATTGCGTTGCGCTCACTGCCCGCTTTCCAGTCGGGAAACCTGTCGTGCCAGCTGCATTAATGAA
TCGGCCAACGCGCGGGGAGAGGCGGTTTGCGTATTGGGCGCTCTTCCGCTTCCTCGCTCACTGACTCGCT
GCGCTCGGTCGTTCGGCTGCGGCGAGCGGTATCAGCTCACTCAAAGGCGGTAATACGGTTATCCACAGAA
TCAGGGGATAACGCAGGAAAGAACATGTGAGCAAAAGGCCAGCAAAAGGCCAGGAACCGTAAAAAGGCCG
CGTTGCTGGCGTTTTTCCATAGGCTCCGCCCCCCTGACGAGCATCACAAAAATCGACGCTCAAGTCAGAG
GTGGCGAAACCCGACAGGACTATAAAGATACCAGGCGTTTCCCCCTGGAAGCTCCCTCGTGCGCTCTCCT
GTTCCGACCCTGCCGCTTACCGGATACCTGTCCGCCTTTCTCCCTTCGGGAAGCGTGGCGCTTTCTCATA
GCTCACGCTGTAGGTATCTCAGTTCGGTGTAGGTCGTTCGCTCCAAGCTGGGCTGTGTGCACGAACCCCC
CGTTCAGCCCGACCGCTGCGCCTTATCCGGTAACTATCGTCTTGAGTCCAACCCGGTAAGACACGACTTA
TCGCCACTGGCAGCAGCCACTGGTAACAGGATTAGCAGAGCGAGGTATGTAGGCGGTGCTACAGAGTTCT
TGAAGTGGTGGCCTAACTACGGCTACACTAGAAGAACAGTATTTGGTATCTGCGCTCTGCTGAAGCCAGT
TACCTTCGGAAAAAGAGTTGGTAGCTCTTGATCCGGCAAACAAACCACCGCTGGTAGCGGTGGTTTTTTT
GTTTGCAAGCAGCAGATTACGCGCAGAAAAAAAGGATCTCAAGAAGATCCTTTGATCTTTTCTACGGGGT
CTGACGCTCAGTGGAACGAAAACTCACGTTAAGGGATTTTGGTCATGAGATTATCAAAAAGGATCTTCAC
CTAGATCCTTTTAAATTAAAAATGAAGTTTTAAATCAATCTAAAGTATATATGAGTAAACTTGGTCTGAC
AGTTACCAATGCTTAATCAGTGAGGCACCTATCTCAGCGATCTGTCTATTTCGTTCATCCATAGTTGCCT
GACTCCCCGTCGTGTAGATAACTACGATACGGGAGGGCTTACCATCTGGCCCCAGTGCTGCAATGATACC
GCGAGACCCACGCTCACCGGCTCCAGATTTATCAGCAATAAACCAGCCAGCCGGAAGGGCCGAGCGCAGA
AGTGGTCCTGCAACTTTATCCGCCTCCATCCAGTCTATTAATTGTTGCCGGGAAGCTAGAGTAAGTAGTT
CGCCAGTTAATAGTTTGCGCAACGTTGTTGCCATTGCTACAGGCATCGTGGTGTCACGCTCGTCGTTTGG
TATGGCTTCATTCAGCTCCGGTTCCCAACGATCAAGGCGAGTTACATGATCCCCCATGTTGTGCAAAAAA
GCGGTTAGCTCCTTCGGTCCTCCGATCGTTGTCAGAAGTAAGTTGGCCGCAGTGTTATCACTCATGGTTA
TGGCAGCACTGCATAATTCTCTTACTGTCATGCCATCCGTAAGATGCTTTTCTGTGACTGGTGAGTACTC
AACCAAGTCATTCTGAGAATAGTGTATGCGGCGACCGAGTTGCTCTTGCCCGGCGTCAATACGGGATAAT
ACCGCGCCACATAGCAGAACTTTAAAAGTGCTCATCATTGGAAAACGTTCTTCGGGGCGAAAACTCTCAA
GGATCTTACCGCTGTTGAGATCCAGTTCGATGTAACCCACTCGTGCACCCAACTGATCTTCAGCATCTTT
TACTTTCACCAGCGTTTCTGGGTGAGCAAAAACAGGAAGGCAAAATGCCGCAAAAAAGGGAATAAGGGCG
ACACGGAAATGTTGAATACTCATACTCTTCCTTTTTCAATATTATTGAAGCATTTATCAGGGTTATTGTC
TCATGAGCGGATACATATTTGAATGTATTTAGAAAAATAAACAAATAGGGGTTCCGCGCACATTTCCCCG
AAAAGTGCCACCTGACGTCGACGGATCGGGAGATCAACTTGTTTATTGCAGCTTATAATGGTTACAAATA
AAGCAATAGCATCACAAATTTCACAAATAAAGCATTTTTTTCACTGCATTCTAGTTGTGGTTTGTCCAAA
CTCATCAATGTATCTTATCATGTCTGGATCAACTGGATAACTCAAGCTAACCAAAATCATCCCAAACTTC
CCACCCCATACCCTATTACCACTGCCAATTACCTGTGGTTTCATTTACTCTAAACCTGTGATTCCTCTGA
ATTATTTTCATTTTAAAGAAATTGTATTTGTTAAATATGTACTACAAACTTAGTAGTTGGAAGGGCTAAT
TCACTCCCAAAGAAGACAAGATATCCTTGATCTGTGGATCTACCACACACAAGGCTACTTCCCTGATTAG
CAGAACTACACACCAGGGCCAGGGGTCAGATATCCACTGACCTTTGGATGGTGCTACAAGCTAGTACCAG
TTGAGCCAGATAAGGTAGAAGAGGCCAATAAAGGAGAGAACACCAGCTTGTTACACCCTGTGAGCCTGCA
TGGGATGGATGACCCGGAGAGAGAAGTGTTAGAGTGGAGGTTTGACAGCCGCCTAGCATTTCATCACGTG
GCCCGAGAGCTGCATCCGGAGTACTTCAAGAACTGCTGATATCGAGCTTGCTACAAGGGACTTTCCGCTG
GGGACTTTCCAGGGAGGCGTGGCCTGGGCGGGACTGGGGAGTGGCGAGCCCTCAGATCCTGCATATAAGC
AGCTGCTTTTTGCCTGTACTGGGTCTCTCTGGTTAGACCAGATCTGAGCCTGGGAGCTCTCTGGCTAACT
AGGGAACCCACTGCTTAAGCCTCAATAAAGCTTGCCTTGAGTGCTTCAAGTAGTGTGTGCCCGTCTGTTG
TGTGACTCTGGTAACTAGAGATCCCTCAGACCCTTTTAGTCAGTGTGGAAAATCTCTAGCAGTGGCGCCC
GAACAGGGACTTGAAAGCGAAAGGGAAACCAGAGGAGCTCTCTCGACGCAGGACTCGGCTTGCTGAAGCG
CGCACGGCAAGAGGCGAGGGGCGGCGACTGGTGAGTACGCCAAAAATTTTGACTAGCGGAGGCTAGAAGG
AGAGAGATGGGTGCGAGAGCGTCAGTATTAAGCGGGGGAGAATTAGATCGCGATGGGAAAAAATTCGGTT
AAGGCCAGGGGGAAAGAAAAAATATAAATTAAAACATATAGTATGGGCAAGCAGGGAGCTAGAACGATTC
GCAGTTAATCCTGGCCTGTTAGAAACATCAGAAGGCTGTAGACAAATACTGGGACAGCTACAACCATCCC
TTCAGACAGGATCAGAAGAACTTAGATCATTATATAATACAGTAGCAACCCTCTATTGTGTGCATCAAAG
GATAGAGATAAAAGACACCAAGGAAGCTTTAGACAAGATAGAGGAAGAGCAAAACAAAAGTAAGACCACC
GCACAGCAAGCGGCCGGCCGCTGATCTTCAGACCTGGAGGAGGAGATATGAGGGACAATTGGAGAAGTGA
ATTATATAAATATAAAGTAGTAAAAATTGAACCATTAGGAGTAGCACCCACCAAGGCAAAGAGAAGAGTG
GTGCAGAGAGAAAAAAGAGCAGTGGGAATAGGAGCTTTGTTCCTTGGGTTCTTGGGAGCAGCAGGAAGCA
CTATGGGCGCAGCGTCAATGACGCTGACGGTACAGGCCAGACAATTATTGTCTGGTATAGTGCAGCAGCA
GAACAATTTGCTGAGGGCTATTGAGGCGCAACAGCATCTGTTGCAACTCACAGTCTGGGGCATCAAGCAG
CTCCAGGCAAGAATCCTGGCTGTGGAAAGATACCTAAAGGATCAACAGCTCCTGGGGATTTGGGGTTGCT
CTGGAAAACTCATTTGCACCACTGCTGTGCCTTGGAATGCTAGTTGGAGTAATAAATCTCTGGAACAGAT
TTGGAATCACACGACCTGGATGGAGTGGGACAGAGAAATTAACAATTACACAAGCTTAATACACTCCTTA
ATTGAAGAATCGCAAAACCAGCAAGAAAAGAATGAACAAGAATTATTGGAATTAGATAAATGGGCAAGTT
TGTGGAATTGGTTTAACATAACAAATTGGCTGTGGTATATAAAATTATTCATAATGATAGTAGGAGGCTT
GGTAGGTTTAAGAATAGTTTTTG
